>Addgene plasmid #103001 | pET22b_PfSSB_W166C | addgene full sequence | sequence record 199651 | Addgene NGS Result
TAATACGACTCACTATAGGGGAATTGTGAGCGGATAACAATTCCCCTCTAGAAATAATTTTGTTTAACTT
TAAGAAGGAGATATACATATGAACGAAAAATCCCTGAACAAAATTATGCTGATCGGTCGCGTGGGCGCTG
AACCGGACATTAAAATCCTGAACGGCGGTGACAAAGTTGCGACCTTTAGCCTGGCCACGAACGAATTCTG
GCGTGATCGCAACACCAATGAACTGAAATCTAAAACGGACTGGCATCGTATCGTGGTTTATGATCAGAAT
ATTGTCGATCTGATCGACAAATATCTGCGTAAAGGCCGTCGCGTCTACGTGCAAGGTTCCCTGCATACCC
GCAAATGCCACACGAACGACATGAATTCACAGCCGAAACAAATCACCGAAATTATCCTGTCGTACAACAA
AGGCGATCTGATTTTTCTGGATGACAAACGTAACTTCAATCAGCGCAACAACAGTAACAACATCAACTCC
GAAAACCAGCAACATATCAACAACGAACACATCAACAACAACAACATCAACAACGGTAACGATTTCATGC
CGCTGAACAGCAACGATAAAATCATCGAAGACAAAGAATTCACGGATCGCCTGGATGACAACAATGAAGA
AAACAATTTCCAGAGCAATTCTGAAACCTTTGATAAACAGGAAGGCATCTACGATAAAATGAATGTCCAA
GAATTTGAAGAATAACTCGAGCACCACCACCACCACCACTGAGATCCGGCTGCTAACAAAGCCCGAAAGG
AAGCTGAGTTGGCTGCTGCCACCGCTGAGCAATAACTAGCATAACCCCTTGGGGCCTCTAAACGGGTCTT
GAGGGGTTTTTTGCTGAAAGGAGGAACTATATCCGGATTGGCGAATGGG
[124 nt withheld, positions 890-1013]
C
[91 nt withheld, positions 1015-1105]
A
[49 nt withheld, positions 1107-1155]
CCTTTGACGTTGGAGTCCACGTTCTTT
[37 nt withheld, positions 1183-1219]
ACCCTATCTCGGTCTATTCTTTTGATTTATAAGGGATTTTGCCGATTTCGGCCTATTGGTTAAAAAATGA
GCTGATTTAACAAAAATTTAACGCGAATTTTAACAAAATATTAACGCTTACAATTTAGGTGGCACTTTTC
GGGGAAATGTGCGCGGAACCCCTATTTGTTTATTTTTCTAAATACATTCAAATATGTATCCGCTCATGAG
ACAATAACCCTGATAAATGCTTCAATAATATTGAAAAAGGAAGAGTATGAGTATTCAACATTTCCGTGTC
GCCCTTATTCCCTTTTTTGCGGCATTTTGCCTTCCTGTTTTTGCTCACCCAGAAACGCTGGTGAAAGTAA
AAGATGCTGAAGATCAGTTGGGTGCACGAGTGGGTTACATCGAACTGGATCTCAACAGCGGTAAGATCCT
TGAGAGTTTTCGCCCCGAAGAACGTTTTCCAATGATGAGCACTTTTAAAGTTCTGCTATGTGGCGCGGTA
TTATCCCGTATTGACGCCGGGCAAGAGCAACTCGGTCGCCGCATACACTATTCTCAGAATGACTTGGTTG
AGTACTCACCAGTCACAGAAAAGCATCTTACGGATGGCATGACAGTAAGAGAATTATGCAGTGCTGCCAT
AACCATGAGTGATAACACTGCGGCCAACTTACTTCTGACAACGATCGGAGGACCGAAGGAGCTAACCGCT
TTTTTGCACAACATGGGGGATCATGTAACTCGCCTTGATCGTTGGGAACCGGAGCTGAATGAAGCCATAC
CAAACGACGAGCGTGACACCACGATGCCTGCAGCAATGGCAACAACGTTGCGCAAACTATTAACTGGCGA
ACTACTTACTCTAGCTTCCCGGCAACAATTAATAGACTGGATGGAGGCGGATAAAGTTGCAGGACCACTT
CTGCGCTCGGCCCTTCCGGCTGGCTGGTTTATTGCTGATAAATCTGGAGCCGGTGAGCGTGGGTCTCGCG
GTATCATTGCAGCACTGGGGCCAGATGGTAAGCCCTCCCGTATCGTAGTTATCTACACGACGGGGAGTCA
GGCAACTATGGATGAACGAAATAGACAGATCGCTGAGATAGGTGCCTCACTGATTAAGCATTGGTAACTG
TCAGACCAAGTTTACTCATATATACTTTAGATTGATTTAAAACTTCATTTTTAATTTAAAAGGATCTAGG
TGAAGATCCTTTTTGATAATCTCATGACCAAAATCCCTTAACGTGAGTTTTCGTTCCACTGAGCGTCAGA
CCCCGTAGAAAAGATCAAAGGATCTTCTTGAGATCCTTTTTTTCTGCGCGTAATCTGCTGCTTGCAAACA
AAAAAACCACCGCTACCAGCGGTGGTTTGTTTGCCGGATCAAGAGCTACCAACTCTTTTTCCGAAGGTAA
CTGGCTTCAGCAGAGCGCAGATACCAAATACTGTCCTTCTAGTGTAGCCGTAGTTAGGCCACCACTTCAA
GAACTCTGTAGCACCGCCTACATACCTCGCTCTGCTAATCCTGTTACCAGTGGCTGCTGCCAGTGGCGAT
AAGTCGTGTCTTACCGGGTTGGACTCAAGACGATAGTTACCGGATAAGGCGCAGCGGTCGGGCTGAACGG
GGGGTTCGTGCACACAGCCCAGCTTGGAGCGAACGACCTACACCGAACTGAGATACCTACAGCGTGAGCT
ATGAGAAAGCGCCACGCTTCCCGAAGGGAGAAAGGCGGACAGGTATCCGGTAAGCGGCAGGGTCGGAACA
GGAGAGCGCACGAGGGAGCTTCCAGGGGGAAACGCCTGGTATCTTTATAGTCCTGTCGGGTTTCGCCACC
TCTGACTTGAGCGTCGATTTTTGTGATGCTCGTCAGGGGGGCGGAGCCTATGGAAAAACGCCAGCAACGC
GGCCTTTTTACGGTTCCTGGCCTTTTGCTGGCCTTTTGCTCACATGTTCTTTCCTGCGTTATCCCCTGAT
TCTGTGGATAACCGTATTACCGCCTTTGAGTGAGCTGATACCGCTCGCCGCAGCCGAACGACCGAGCGCA
GCGAGTCAGTGAGCGAGGAAGCGGAAGAGCGCCTGATGCGGTATTTTCTCCTTACGCATCTGTGCGGTAT
TTCACACCGCAATGGTGCACTCTCAGTACAATCTGCTCTGATGCCGCATAGTTAAGCCAGTATACACTCC
GCTATCGCTACGTGACTGGGTCATGGCTGCGCCCCGACACCCGCCAACACCCGCTGACGCGCCCTGACGG
GCTTGTCTGCTCCCGGCATCCGCTTACAGACAAGCTGTGACCGTCTCCGGGAGCTGCATGTGTCAGAGGT
TTTCACCGTCATCACCGAAACGCGCGAGGCAGCTGCGGTAAAGCTCATCAGCGTGGTCGTGAAGCGATTC
ACAGATGTCTGCCTGTTCATCCGCGTCCAGCTCGTTGAGTTTCTCCAGAAGCGTTAATGTCTGGCTTCTG
ATAAAGCGGGCCATGTTAAGGGCGGTTTTTTCCTGTTTGGTCACTGATGCCTCCGTGTAAGGGGGATTTC
TGTTCATGGGGGTAATGATACCGATGAAACGAGAGAGGATGCTCACGATACGGGTTACTGATGATGAACA
TGCCCGGTTACTGGAACGTTGTGAGGGTAAACAACTGGCGGTATGGATGCGGCGGGACCAGAGAAAAATC
ACTCAGGGTCAATGCCAGCGCTTCGTTAATACAGATGTAGGTGTTCCACAGGGTAGCCAGCAGCATCCTG
CGATGCAGATCCGGAACATAATGGTGCAGGGCGCTGACTTCCGCGTTTCCAGACTTTACGAAACACGGAA
ACCGAAGACCATTCATGTTGTTGCTCAGGTCGCAGACGTTTTGCAGCAGCAGTCGCTTCACGTTCGCTCG
CGTATCGGTGATTCATTCTGCTAACCAGTAAGGCAACCCCGCCAGCCTAGCCGGGTCCTCAACGACAGGA
GCACGATCATGCGCACCCGTGGGGCCGCCATGCCGGCGATAATGGCCTGCTTCTCGCCGAAACGTTTGGT
GGCGGGACCAGTGACGAAGGCTTGAGCGAGGGCGTGCAAGATTCCGAATACCGCAAGCGACAGGCCGATC
ATCGTCGCGCTCCAGCGAAAGCGGTCCTCGCCGAAAATGACCCAGAGCGCTGCCGGCACCTGTCCTACGA
GTTGCATGATAAAGAAGACAGTCATAAGTGCGGCGACGATAGTCATGCCCCGCGCCCACCGGAAGGAGCT
GACTGGGTTGAAGGCTCTCAAGGGCATCGGTCGAGATCCCGGTGCCTAATGAGTGAGCTAACTTACATTA
ATTGCGTTGCGCTCACTGCCCGCTTTCCAGTCGGGAAACCTGTCGTGCCAGCTGCATTAATGAATCGGCC
AACGCGCGGGGAGAGGCGGTTTGCGTATTGGGCGCCAGGGTGGTTTTTCTTTTCACCAGTGAGACGGGCA
ACAGCTGATTGCCCTTCACCGCCTGGCCCTGAGAGAGTTGCAGCAAGCGGTCCACGCTGGTTTGCCCCAG
CAGGCGAAAATCCTGTTTGATGGTGGTTAACGGCGGGATATAACATGAGCTGTCTTCGGTATCGTCGTAT
CCCACTACCGAGATATCCGCACCAACGCGCAGCCCGGACTCGGTAATGGCGCGCATTGCGCCCAGCGCCA
TCTGATCGTTGGCAACCAGCATCGCAGTGGGAACGATGCCCTCATTCAGCATTTGCATGGTTTGTTGAAA
ACCGGACATGGCACTCCAGTCGCCTTCCCGTTCCGCTATCGGCTGAATTTGATTGCGAGTGAGATATTTA
TGCCAGCCAGCCAGACGCAGACGCGCCGAGACAGAACTTAATGGGCCCGCTAACAGCGCGATTTGCTGGT
GACCCAATGCGACCAGATGCTCCACGCCCAGTCGCGTACCGTCTTCATGGGAGAAAATAATACTGTTGAT
GGGTGTCTGGTCAGAGACATCAAGAAATAACGCCGGAACATTAGTGCAGGCAGCTTCCACAGCAATGGCA
TCCTGGTCATCCAGCGGATAGTTAATGATCAGCCCACTGACGCGTTGCGCGAGAAGATTGTGCACCGCCG
CTTTACAGGCTTCGACGCCGCTTCGTTCTACCATCGACACCACCACGCTGGCACCCAGTTGATCGGCGCG
AGATTTAATCGCCGCGACAATTTGCGACGGCGCGTGCAGGGCCAGACTGGAGGTGGCAACGCCAATCAGC
AACGACTGTTTGCCCGCCAGTTGTTGTGCCACGCGGTTGGGAATGTAATTCAGCTCCGCCATCGCCGCTT
CCACTTTTTCCCGCGTTTTCGCAGAAACGTGGCTGGCCTGGTTCACCACGCGGGAAACGGTCTGATAAGA
GACACCGGCATACTCTGCGACATCGTATAACGTTACTGGTTTCACATTCACCACCCTGAATTGACTCTCT
TCCGGGCGCTATCATGCCATACCGCGAAAGGTTTTGCGCCATTCGATGGTGTCCGGGATCTCGACGCTCT
CCCTTATGCGACTCCTGCATTAGGAAGCAGCCCAGTAGTAGGTTGAGGCCGTTGAGCACCGCCGCCGCAA
GGAATGGTGCATGCAAGGAGATGGCGCCCAACAGTCCCCCGGCCACGGGGCCTGCCACCATACCCACGCC
GAAACAAGCGCTCATGAGCCCGAAGTGGCGAGCCCGATCTTCCCCATCGGTGATGTCGGCGATATAGGCG
CCAGCAACCGCACCTGTGGCGCCGGTGATGCCGGCCACGATGCGTCCGGCGTAGAGGATCGAGATCTCGA
TCCCGCGAAAT
Features (pLannotate 1.2.2; 18 found; start..end, strand, type, name):
      1..19      +  promoter       T7 promoter: promoter for bacteriophage T7 RNA polymerase
     20..44      +  protein_bind   lac operator: The lac repressor binds to the lac operator to inhibit transcription in E. coli. This inhibition can be relieved by adding lactose or isopropyl-β-D-thiogalactopyranoside (IPTG). lac repressor encoded by lacI
     59..81      +  RBS            RBS: efficient ribosome binding site from bacteriophage T7 gene 10 (Olins and Rangwala, 1989)
    722..739     +  CDS            9xHis (fragment): 9xHis affinity tag
    749..798     +  CDS            SET1 (fragment): solubility-enhancement tag derived from T7 phage gene 10B
    806..853     +  terminator     T7 terminator: transcription terminator for bacteriophage T7 RNA polymerase
    890..1318    +  rep_origin     f1 ori (sequence partly withheld): f1 bacteriophage origin of replication; arrow indicates direction of (+) strand synthesis
   1371..1475    +  promoter       AmpR promoter: bla
   1476..2336    +  CDS            AmpR: β-lactamase; bla; confers resistance to ampicillin, carbenicillin, and related antibiotics
   2507..3095    +  rep_origin     ori: high-copy-number ColE1/pMB1/pBR322/pUC origin of replication
   3281..3420    -  misc_feature   bom: basis of mobility region from pBR322
   3522..3713    -  CDS            rop: Rop protein, which maintains plasmids at low copy number; rop
   3730..4110    +  CDS            YPB1_ECOLX: Protein predicted: Swiss-Prot protein existence level 4. From Escherichia coli.
   4182..4473    -  CDS            TcR (fragment): tetracycline efflux protein; tet; confers resistance to tetracycline
   4488..4509    -  protein_bind   CAP binding site: CAP binding activates transcription in the presence of cAMP. E. coli catabolite activator protein
   4522..5604    -  CDS            lacI: lac repressor; lacI; The lac repressor binds to the lac operator to inhibit transcription in E. coli. This inhibition can be relieved by adding lactose or isopropyl-β-D-thiogalactopyranoside (IPTG).
   5605..5682    -  promoter       lacI promoter: lacI
   5690..5969    -  CDS            TcR (fragment): tetracycline efflux protein; tet; confers resistance to tetracycline
