[The description below was written by a language model from this plasmid's Addgene catalogue record and pLannotate feature annotations shown in this document.]
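Description:
pET22b_PfSSB_W166C is a bacterial expression plasmid built on the pET22b backbone for producing a modified single-stranded DNA-binding protein from Plasmodium falciparum in E. coli. The 5,990 nt sequence carries a ColE1/pBR322-type origin together with the bom and rop elements, an f1 phage origin, and the β-lactamase gene for ampicillin selection. The catalogue lists it as high copy, although the annotated rop gene is normally associated with reduced copy number. Short fragments matching a tetracycline resistance gene are backbone remnants, not a functional marker. Expression is driven by a T7 promoter followed by a lac operator and the T7 gene 10 ribosome binding site, and ends at the T7 terminator. The plasmid-borne lacI supplies repressor, so transcription is IPTG-inducible in a host that provides T7 RNA polymerase, and the record names a DE3 lysogen carrying pLysS for protein production.

The synthetic insert was cloned between NdeI and XhoI. The automated feature table does not annotate it as a feature, but it would lie in the unannotated gap between the RBS and the terminator-proximal elements. It encodes PfSSB without the 76-residue N-terminal apicoplast localisation sequence, so the expressed protein starts at M77 in full-length numbering. Two substitutions are present: C93A, and W166C, which provides the cysteine used for labelling. A short His-tag fragment is annotated downstream of the insert region, as expected for this backbone, but the record does not say whether it is translated in frame with PfSSB.

The purified protein is intended for labelling at position 166 with one coumarin (IDCC) or Cy3B fluorophore per subunit, giving a fluorescent adduct that serves as a biosensor for single-stranded DNA. Residue 166 corresponds to W88 of E. coli SSB, which was labelled with Cy3B for single-molecule TIRF measurements of helicase-driven DNA unwinding.
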