Addgene plasmid #103001: pET22b_PfSSB_W166C
Purpose: The expressed protein is a Plasmodium falciparum single-stranded DNA-binding protein, PfSSB (C93A,W166C), used for obtaining a fluorescent adduct at the cysteine
Depositing lab: Martin Webb. Depositing organization: Francis Crick Institute. Publication: Fluorescent single-stranded DNA-binding protein from Plasmodium falciparum as a biosensor for single-stranded DNA. Chisty LT, Quaglia D, Webb MR. PLoS One. 2018 Feb 21;13(2):e0193272. doi: 10.1371/journal.pone.0193272. eCollection 2018. PONE-D-17-36543 PubMed 29466468.
Backbone
  Vector backbone: pET22B
  Vector type: Bacterial Expression
Growth in bacteria
  Bacterial resistance: Ampicillin, 100 μg/mL
  Growth temperature: 37°C
  Growth strain: DH5alpha
  Growth instructions: BL21-DE3 pLysS for protein production
  Copy number: High Copy
Gene/Insert
  Gene/Insert name: PfSSB_W166C
  Species: Plasmodium falciparum
  Mutation: C93A, W166C
  Promoter: T7
  Cloning method: Restriction Enzyme; 5′ cloning site NdeI (unknown if destroyed); 3′ cloning site XhoI (unknown if destroyed)
  Sequencing primers: 5′ T7
Resource information
  A portion of this plasmid was derived from a plasmid made by: Synthetically produced by GenScript (The Biology CRO, U.S.A.)
Terms and licenses: Academic/Nonprofit Terms; Industry Terms: Not Available to Industry
Depositor comments: Usage: The expressed protein is a Plasmodium falciparum single-stranded DNA-binding protein, PfSSB, with two point mutations, C93A and W166C, for subsequent labeling at the 166 cysteine with one IDCC (N-[2-(iodoacetamido)ethyl]-7-diethylaminocoumarin-3-carboxamide) or Cy3B per subunit. PfSSB was expressed without the N-terminal apicoplast localisation sequence (76 amino acids) but amino acids are numbered for the full-length protein, that is the first amino acid in the expressed protein is M77.W166C is the equivalent position to W88 in E. coli SSB, which was labeled with Cy3B for single molecule measurements of DNA unwinding using TIRF (Fili, N.; Mashanov, G.; Toseland, C. P.; Batters, C.; Wallace, M. I.; Yeeles, J. T. P.; Dillingham, M. S.; Webb, M. R.; Molloy, J. E., Visualizing DNA unwinding by helicases at the single molecule level. Nucleic Acids Res. 2010, 38, 4448-4457.) Protocol: See Hedgethorne and Webb (2012), which is also followed for PfSSB purification, except with the omission of the PEI precipitation step. Hedgethorne, K.; Webb, M. R., Fluorescent SSB as a reagentless biosensor for single-stranded DNA. Methods Mol. Biol. 2012, 922, 219-233.
How to cite: pET22b_PfSSB_W166C was a gift from Martin Webb (Addgene plasmid # 103001 ; http://n2t.net/addgene:103001 ; RRID:Addgene_103001)
