>Addgene plasmid #103001 | pET22b_PfSSB_W166C | depositor partial sequence | sequence record 195014 | Insert
ATGAACGAAAAATCCCTGAACAAAATTATGCTGATCGGTCGCGTGGGCGCTGAACCGGACATTAAAATCC
TGAACGGCGGTGACAAAGTTGCGACCTTTAGCCTGGCCACGAACGAATTCTGGCGTGATCGCAACACCAA
TGAACTGAAATCTAAAACGGACTGGCATCGTATCGTGGTTTATGATCAGAATATTGTCGATCTGATCGAC
AAATATCTGCGTAAAGGCCGTCGCGTCTACGTGCAAGGTTCCCTGCATACCCGCAAATGCCACACGAACG
ACATGAATTCACAGCCGAAACAAATCACCGAAATTATCCTGTCGTACAACAAAGGCGATCTGATTTTTCT
GGATGACAAACGTAACTTCAATCAGCGCAACAACAGTAACAACATCAACTCCGAAAACCAGCAACATATC
AACAACGAACACATCAACAACAACAACATCAACAACGGTAACGATTTCATGCCGCTGAACAGCAACGATA
AAATCATCGAAGACAAAGAATTCACGGATCGCCTGGATGACAACAATGAAGAAAACAATTTCCAGAGCAA
TTCTGAAACCTTTGATAAACAGGAAGGCATCTACGATAAAATGAATGTCCAAGAATTTGAAGAATAA
